Addgene plasmid #87335: pEGFP-C1X-Nup93-mut
Purpose: To express human Nup93 in mammalian cells. It contains synonymous mutations that are not targeted by shRNA
Depositing lab: Lei Lu. Depositing organization: Nanyang Technological University. Publication: The development of a single molecule fluorescence standard and its application in estimating the stoichiometry of the nuclear pore complex. Tie HC, Madugula V, Lu L. Biochem Biophys Res Commun. 2016 Sep 30;478(4):1694-9. doi: 10.1016/j.bbrc.2016.09.005. Epub 2016 Sep 6. PubMed 27613095.
Backbone
  Vector backbone: pEGFP-C1X
  Backbone manufacturer: Clontech
  Backbone size w/o insert (bp): 4761
  Modifications to backbone: multiple cloning sites of pEGFP-C1 have been modified
  Vector type: Mammalian Expression
  Selectable markers: Neomycin (select with G418)
Growth in bacteria
  Bacterial resistance: Kanamycin, 50 μg/mL
  Growth temperature: 37°C
  Growth strain: DH5alpha
  Copy number: High Copy
Gene/Insert
  Gene/Insert name: NUP93 (alt name: Nucleoporin 93)
  Species: H. sapiens (human)
  Insert size (bp): 2460
  Mutation: shRNA resistant changes
  GenBank ID: BC034346.1
  Entrez Gene: NUP93 (a.k.a. NIC96)
  Promoter: CMV
  Tag / fusion protein: EGFP (N terminal on backbone)
  Cloning method: Restriction Enzyme; 5′ cloning site XmaI (not destroyed); 3′ cloning site XhoI (not destroyed)
  Sequencing primers: 5′ EGFP-C
Terms and licenses: Academic/Nonprofit Terms; Industry Terms: Not Available to Industry
How to cite: pEGFP-C1X-Nup93-mut was a gift from Lei Lu (Addgene plasmid # 87335 ; http://n2t.net/addgene:87335 ; RRID:Addgene_87335)
