[The description below was written by a language model from this plasmid's Addgene catalogue record and pLannotate feature annotations shown in this document.]
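Description:
pEGFP-C1X-Nup93-mut is a mammalian expression plasmid that produces human nucleoporin 93 (NUP93, also called NIC96) fused at its N-terminus to EGFP. It is built on pEGFP-C1X, a derivative of the Clontech pEGFP-C1 vector in which the multiple cloning site has been modified. The roughly 2.5 kb NUP93 coding sequence was inserted between XmaI and XhoI sites downstream of EGFP. Transcription of the fusion is driven by the human cytomegalovirus immediate early enhancer and promoter and terminated by the SV40 polyadenylation signal. The full sequenced plasmid is about 7.2 kb.

The insert carries synonymous nucleotide changes that leave the protein sequence unaltered but remove the match to an shRNA directed against NUP93, so the tagged protein can still be expressed while the endogenous transcript is knocked down. The record does not give the positions of these changes or the shRNA target. This makes the construct suited to rescue or replacement experiments, in which EGFP-Nup93 substitutes for the native protein and can be followed by fluorescence. The associated publication concerns single-molecule fluorescence standards and estimation of nuclear pore complex stoichiometry.

Propagation in E. coli relies on a high-copy ColE1/pUC-type origin, and an f1 origin is also present. A single Tn5 aminoglycoside phosphotransferase (NeoR/KanR) gene serves in both hosts. It is preceded by a bacterial bla promoter for kanamycin selection and by the SV40 enhancer/early promoter for G418 selection of mammalian cells, and it is followed by the HSV TK polyadenylation signal. The short annotated fragments (RSF ori, large T antigen, ble, bGH poly(A)) are most likely backbone remnants or partial annotation matches rather than functional elements.
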