Features (pLannotate 1.2.2; 16 found; start..end, strand, type, name):
      1..26      +  rep_origin     RSF ori (fragment): Plasmids containing the RSF 1030 origin of replication can be propagated in E. coli cells that contain additional plasmids with compatible origins.
     94..397     +  enhancer       CMV enhancer: human cytomegalovirus immediate early enhancer
    398..601     +  promoter       CMV promoter: human cytomegalovirus (CMV) immediate early promoter
    646..1362    +  CDS            EGFP: EGFP is a basic (constitutively fluorescent) green fluorescent protein published in 1996, derived from Aequorea victoria. It is reported to be a rapidly-maturing weak dimer with moderate acid sensitivity.
   1363..1380    +  misc_feature   MCS (fragment): multiple cloning site
   1423..3879    +  CDS            NUP93: NUP93_HUMAN - Also known as KIAA0095. Experimental evidence at protein level: Swiss-Prot protein existence level 1. Plays a role in the nuclear pore complex (NPC) assembly and/or maintenance (PubMed:9348540). May anchor nucleoporins, but not NUP153 and TPR, to the NPC. During renal development, regulates podocyte migration and proliferation through SMAD4 signaling (PubMed:26878725). From Homo sapiens (Human).
   3927..4011    +  CDS            large T antigen (fragment): large T antigen from SV40 (simian virus 40)
   4034..4155    +  polyA_signal   SV40 poly(A) signal: SV40 polyadenylation signal
   4189..4617    -  rep_origin     f1 ori (sequence partly withheld): f1 bacteriophage origin of replication; arrow indicates direction of (+) strand synthesis
   4644..4748    +  promoter       AmpR promoter: bla
   4750..5107    +  promoter       SV40 promoter: SV40 enhancer and early promoter
   5142..5936    +  CDS            NeoR/KanR: aminoglycoside phosphotransferase from Tn5; aph(3')-II (or nptII); confers resistance to neomycin, kanamycin, and G418 (Geneticin®)
   5957..6109    +  CDS            ble (fragment): BLE_KLEPN - Experimental evidence at protein level: Swiss-Prot protein existence level 1. Binding protein with a strong affinity to the bleomycin family of antibiotics. Binds to CL990; an antimitotic-antibiotic compound. From Klebsiella pneumoniae.
   6168..6215    +  polyA_signal   HSV TK poly(A) signal: herpes simplex virus thymidine kinase polyadenylation signal (Cole and Stacy, 1985)
   6306..6322    -  polyA_signal   bGH poly(A) signal (fragment): bovine growth hormone polyadenylation signal
   6544..7132    +  rep_origin     ori: high-copy-number ColE1/pMB1/pBR322/pUC origin of replication
>Addgene plasmid #87335 | pEGFP-C1X-Nup93-mut | addgene full sequence | sequence record 177630 | Addgene NGS Result
GATTCTGTGGATAACCGTATTACCGCCATGCATTAGTTATTAATAGTAATCAATTACGGGGTCATTAGTT
CATAGCCCATATATGGAGTTCCGCGTTACATAACTTACGGTAAATGGCCCGCCTGGCTGACCGCCCAACG
ACCCCCGCCCATTGACGTCAATAATGACGTATGTTCCCATAGTAACGCCAATAGGGACTTTCCATTGACG
TCAATGGGTGGAGTATTTACGGTAAACTGCCCACTTGGCAGTACATCAAGTGTATCATATGCCAAGTACG
CCCCCTATTGACGTCAATGACGGTAAATGGCCCGCCTGGCATTATGCCCAGTACATGACCTTATGGGACT
TTCCTACTTGGCAGTACATCTACGTATTAGTCATCGCTATTACCATGGTGATGCGGTTTTGGCAGTACAT
CAATGGGCGTGGATAGCGGTTTGACTCACGGGGATTTCCAAGTCTCCACCCCATTGACGTCAATGGGAGT
TTGTTTTGGCACCAAAATCAACGGGACTTTCCAAAATGTCGTAACAACTCCGCCCCATTGACGCAAATGG
GCGGTAGGCGTGTACGGTGGGAGGTCTATATAAGCAGAGCTGGTTTAGTGAACCGTCAGATCCGCTAGCG
CTACCGGTCGCCACCATGGTGAGCAAGGGCGAGGAGCTGTTCACCGGGGTGGTGCCCATCCTGGTCGAGC
TGGACGGCGACGTAAACGGCCACAAGTTCAGCGTGTCCGGCGAGGGCGAGGGCGATGCCACCTACGGCAA
GCTGACCCTGAAGTTCATCTGCACCACCGGCAAGCTGCCCGTGCCCTGGCCCACCCTCGTGACCACCCTG
ACCTACGGCGTGCAGTGCTTCAGCCGCTACCCCGACCACATGAAGCAGCACGACTTCTTCAAGTCCGCCA
TGCCCGAAGGCTACGTCCAGGAGCGCACCATCTTCTTCAAGGACGACGGCAACTACAAGACCCGCGCCGA
GGTGAAGTTCGAGGGCGACACCCTGGTGAACCGCATCGAGCTGAAGGGCATCGACTTCAAGGAGGACGGC
AACATCCTGGGGCACAAGCTGGAGTACAACTACAACAGCCACAACGTCTATATCATGGCCGACAAGCAGA
AGAACGGCATCAAGGTGAACTTCAAGATCCGCCACAACATCGAGGACGGCAGCGTGCAGCTCGCCGACCA
CTACCAGCAGAACACCCCCATCGGCGACGGCCCCGTGCTGCTGCCCGACAACCACTACCTGAGCACCCAG
TCCGCCCTGAGCAAAGACCCCAACGAGAAGCGCGATCACATGGTCCTGCTGGAGTTCGTGACCGCCGCCG
GGATCACTCTCGGCATGGACGAGCTGTACAAGTCCGGACTCAGATCTCGACTTCCCGGGATGACGGCTGT
AGCACAAGGATCTGCATCTCCAATGGATACTGAGGGGTTTGGTGAGCTCCTTCAGCAAGCTGAACAGCTT
GCTGCTGAGACTGAGGGCATCTCAGAGCTTCCCCATGTGGAACGGAACTTACAGGAGATCCAGCAGGCGG
GAGAGCGCCTGCGTTCCCGTACCCTAACACGCACGTCCCAGGAGACGGCAGATGTCAAGGCGTCAGTTCT
CCTCGGGTCTCGGGGACTTGACATATCCCACATCTCCCAGCGATTGGAGAGTCTGAGTGCAGCCACCACC
TTTGAGCCTCTTGAGCCTGTGAAGGACACTGACATTCAGGGCTTCCTGAAGAATGAGAAGGACAATGCCC
TGCTGTCTGCCATCGAAGAGTCCCGGAAGAGGACCTTCGGCATGGCTGAGGAGTACCATCGGGAGTCAAT
GTTGGTTGAGTGGGAGCAAGTGAAACAGCGAATTCTGCACACACTGCTGGCATCAGGAGAAGACGCCCTT
GACTTTACTCAAGAAAGCGAGCCAAGCTACATCAGTGATGTGGGACCCCCTGGTCGAAGCTCTCTGGATA
ACATCGAGATGGCCTATGCGCGGCAAATTTATATCTATAATGAGAAAATTGTAAATGGACACCTGCAGCC
TAACCTGGTGGACCTTTGTGCTTCCGTCGCAGAGCTCGATGATAAGAGCATTTCCGACATGTGGACCATG
GTAAAACAAATGACAGACGTGTTGTTGACACCGGCAACGGATGCCCTGAAGAACCGCAGCAGCGTGGAAG
TGCGCATGGAGTTTGTCAGGCAGGCCTTGGCGTACCTTGAGCAGAGTTATAAGAATTACACCCTTGTGAC
TGTCTTTGGAAATTTGCATCAGGCCCAGCTGGGCGGGGTGCCTGGGACTTACCAATTGGTTCGAAGTTTC
CTGAACATTAAACTGCCAGCTCCCTTGCCTGGACTACAGGATGGAGAGGTGGAAGGCCATCCTGTGTGGG
CGCTAATTTACTACTGCATGCGCTGTGGAGACCTGCTTGCCGCTTCACAGGTAGTTAATCGAGCCCAGCA
CCAGCTGGGAGAGTTTAAAACCTGGTTCCAGGAGTACATGAACAGCAAGGACAGAAGATTGTCCCCAGCT
ACGGAAAACAAGCTCCGGCTGCATTACCGTAGGGCCCTCAGGAACAATACAGATCCCTACAAGCGGGCCG
TGTACTGTATCATTGGCAGATGTGACGTCACCGACAACCAGAGTGAAGTGGCGGACAAAACTGAGGATTA
CCTGTGGCTGAAGTTGAACCAAGTGTGTTTTGACGACGATGGCACCAGCTCCCCACAAGACAGGCTCACT
CTCTCACAGTTCCAGAAGCAGTTGTTGGAAGACTATGGCGAGTCCCACTTTACGGTGAACCAGCAACCCT
TCCTCTACTTCCAAGTCCTGTTCCTGACAGCGCAGTTTGAAGCAGCAGTTGCCTTTCTTTTCCGCATGGA
GCGGCTGCGCTGCCATGCTGTCCATGTAGCACTGGTGCTGTTTGAGCTGAAGCTGCTTTTAAAGTCCTCT
GGACAGAGGGCTCAGCTCCTCAGCCACGAGCCTGGTGACCCTCCTTGCTTGCGGCGGCTGAACTTCGTGC
GGCTCCTCATGCTGTACACCCGGAAGTTTGAGTCCACGGACCCAAGGGAGGCCCTCCAGTACTTCTATTT
CCTCAGGGATGAGAAAGATAGTCAAGGAGAAAACATGTTTCTGCGCTGTGTGAGTGAGCTTGTGATTGAA
AGCCGAGAGTTCGATATGATTCTTGGGAAACTAGAGAATGACGGAAGTAGAAAGCCTGGAGTCATAGATA
AGTTTACTAGTGATACGAAACCCATCATTAATAAAGTTGCTTCTGTGGCAGAAAATAAAGGACTGTTTGA
AGAGGCAGCAAAGCTGTATGACCTTGCCAAGAATGCTGACAAGGTACTGGAGCTGATGAACAAACTGCTG
AGCCCTGTCGTCCCCCAGATCAGTGCCCCGCAATCCAACAAGGAGAGGCTGAAGAACATGGCACTCTCCA
TTGCCGAACGGTATAGGGCTCAAGGAATAAGCGCAAATAAATTTGTGGACTCCACGTTCTATCTTCTTTT
GGACTTGATCACCTTTTTTGACGAGTATCATAGTGGTCATATTGATAGAGCTTTTGATATCATTGAGCGC
TTGAAGCTGGTGCCCCTGAATCAGGAAAGTGTGGAAGAGAGAGTGGCTGCCTTCAGAAATTTCAGTGATG
AAATCAGGCACAACCTCTCAGAAGTGCTTCTTGCCACCATGAACATCTTGTTCACACAGTTTAAGAGGCT
CAAGGGGACAAGTCCATCCTCGTCATCCAGGCCCCAGCGAGTCATCGAGGACCGCGACTCTCAACTCCGA
AGTCAAGCCCGCACTCTGATTACCTTTGCTGGAATGATACCATACCGAACGTCTGGGGACACCAATGCGA
GGCTGGTGCAGATGGAAGTTTTAATGAACTAGCTCGAGGATCCGAGCTCCGCGGAGATCCACCGGATCTA
GATAACTGATCATAATCAGCCATACCACATTTGTAGAGGTTTTACTTGCTTTAAAAAACCTCCCACACCT
CCCCCTGAACCTGAAACATAAAATGAATGCAATTGTTGTTGTTAACTTGTTTATTGCAGCTTATAATGGT
TACAAATAAAGCAATAGCATCACAAATTTCACAAATAAAGCATTTTTTTCACTGCATTCTAGTTGTGGTT
TGTCCAAACTCATCAATGTATCTTAACGCGTAAATTGTAAGCGTTAATATTTTGTTAAAATTCGCGTTAA
ATTTTTGTTAAATCAGCTCATTTTTTAACCAATAGGCCGAAATCGGCAAAATCCCTTATAAATCAAAAGA
ATAGACCGAGATAGGGT
[37 nt withheld, positions 4288-4324]
AAAGAACGTGGACTCCAACGTCAAAGG
[49 nt withheld, positions 4352-4400]
T
[91 nt withheld, positions 4402-4492]
G
[124 nt withheld, positions 4494-4617]
CAGGTGGCACTTTTCGGGGAAATGTGCGCGGAACCCCTATTTGTTTATTTTTCTAAATACATTCAAATAT
GTATCCGCTCATGAGACAATAACCCTGATAAATGCTTCAATAATATTGAAAAAGGAAGAGTCCTGAGGCG
GAAAGAACCAGCTGTGGAATGTGTGTCAGTTAGGGTGTGGAAAGTCCCCAGGCTCCCCAGCAGGCAGAAG
TATGCAAAGCATGCATCTCAATTAGTCAGCAACCAGGTGTGGAAAGTCCCCAGGCTCCCCAGCAGGCAGA
AGTATGCAAAGCATGCATCTCAATTAGTCAGCAACCATAGTCCCGCCCCTAACTCCGCCCATCCCGCCCC
TAACTCCGCCCAGTTCCGCCCATTCTCCGCCCCATGGCTGACTAATTTTTTTTATTTATGCAGAGGCCGA
GGCCGCCTCGGCCTCTGAGCTATTCCAGAAGTAGTGAGGAGGCTTTTTTGGAGGCCTAGGCTTTTGCAAA
GATCGATCAAGAGACAGGATGAGGATCGTTTCGCATGATTGAACAAGATGGATTGCACGCAGGTTCTCCG
GCCGCTTGGGTGGAGAGGCTATTCGGCTATGACTGGGCACAACAGACAATCGGCTGCTCTGATGCCGCCG
TGTTCCGGCTGTCAGCGCAGGGGCGCCCGGTTCTTTTTGTCAAGACCGACCTGTCCGGTGCCCTGAATGA
ACTGCAAGACGAGGCAGCGCGGCTATCGTGGCTGGCCACGACGGGCGTTCCTTGCGCAGCTGTGCTCGAC
GTTGTCACTGAAGCGGGAAGGGACTGGCTGCTATTGGGCGAAGTGCCGGGGCAGGATCTCCTGTCATCTC
ACCTTGCTCCTGCCGAGAAAGTATCCATCATGGCTGATGCAATGCGGCGGCTGCATACGCTTGATCCGGC
TACCTGCCCATTCGACCACCAAGCGAAACATCGCATCGAGCGAGCACGTACTCGGATGGAAGCCGGTCTT
GTCGATCAGGATGATCTGGACGAAGAGCATCAGGGGCTCGCGCCAGCCGAACTGTTCGCCAGGCTCAAGG
CGAGCATGCCCGACGGCGAGGATCTCGTCGTGACCCATGGCGATGCCTGCTTGCCGAATATCATGGTGGA
AAATGGCCGCTTTTCTGGATTCATCGACTGTGGCCGGCTGGGTGTGGCGGACCGCTATCAGGACATAGCG
TTGGCTACCCGTGATATTGCTGAAGAGCTTGGCGGCGAATGGGCTGACCGCTTCCTCGTGCTTTACGGTA
TCGCCGCTCCCGATTCGCAGCGCATCGCCTTCTATCGCCTTCTTGACGAGTTCTTCTGAGCGGGACTCTG
GGGTTCGAAATGACCGACCAAGCGACGCCCAACCTGCCATCACGAGATTTCGATTCCACCGCCGCCTTCT
ATGAAAGGTTGGGCTTCGGAATCGTTTTCCGGGACGCCGGCTGGATGATCCTCCAGCGCGGGGATCTCAT
GCTGGAGTTCTTCGCCCACCCTAGGGGGAGGCTAACTGAAACACGGAAGGAGACAATACCGGAAGGAACC
CGCGCTATGACGGCAATAAAAAGACAGAATAAAACGCACGGTGTTGGGTCGTTTGTTCATAAACGCGGGG
TTCGGTCCCAGGGCTGGCACTCTGTCGATACCCCACCGAGACCCCATTGGGGCCAATACGCCCGCGTTTC
TTCCTTTTCCCCACCCCACCCCCCAAGTTCGGGTGAAGGCCCAGGGCTCGCAGCCAACGTCGGGGCGGCA
GGCCCTGCCATAGCCTCAGGTTACTCATATATACTTTAGATTGATTTAAAACTTCATTTTTAATTTAAAA
GGATCTAGGTGAAGATCCTTTTTGATAATCTCATGACCAAAATCCCTTAACGTGAGTTTTCGTTCCACTG
AGCGTCAGACCCCGTAGAAAAGATCAAAGGATCTTCTTGAGATCCTTTTTTTCTGCGCGTAATCTGCTGC
TTGCAAACAAAAAAACCACCGCTACCAGCGGTGGTTTGTTTGCCGGATCAAGAGCTACCAACTCTTTTTC
CGAAGGTAACTGGCTTCAGCAGAGCGCAGATACCAAATACTGTTCTTCTAGTGTAGCCGTAGTTAGGCCA
CCACTTCAAGAACTCTGTAGCACCGCCTACATACCTCGCTCTGCTAATCCTGTTACCAGTGGCTGCTGCC
AGTGGCGATAAGTCGTGTCTTACCGGGTTGGACTCAAGACGATAGTTACCGGATAAGGCGCAGCGGTCGG
GCTGAACGGGGGGTTCGTGCACACAGCCCAGCTTGGAGCGAACGACCTACACCGAACTGAGATACCTACA
GCGTGAGCTATGAGAAAGCGCCACGCTTCCCGAAGGGAGAAAGGCGGACAGGTATCCGGTAAGCGGCAGG
GTCGGAACAGGAGAGCGCACGAGGGAGCTTCCAGGGGGAAACGCCTGGTATCTTTATAGTCCTGTCGGGT
TTCGCCACCTCTGACTTGAGCGTCGATTTTTGTGATGCTCGTCAGGGGGGCGGAGCCTATGGAAAAACGC
CAGCAACGCGGCCTTTTTACGGTTCCTGGCCTTTTGCTGGCCTTTTGCTCACATGTTCTTTCCTGCGTTA
TCCCCT
